Addgene plasmid #196725: pCMV-BFP-U6-sgRNA
Purpose: (Empty Backbone) Sortable sgRNA expression, Chen tracrRNA PMID: 24360272
Depositing lab: Bernhard Schmierer. Depositing organization: Karolinska Institutet.
Backbone
  Vector backbone: pCMV
  Vector type: Mammalian Expression, CRISPR
  Selectable markers: BFP
Growth in bacteria
  Bacterial resistance: Ampicillin, 100 μg/mL
  Growth temperature: 37°C
  Growth strain: DH5alpha
  Copy number: Unknown
Gene/Insert
  Gene/Insert name: None
Terms and licenses: Academic/Nonprofit Terms; Industry Terms: Not Available to Industry
Depositor comments: tracrRNA sequnece: GTTTaAGAGCTAtgctgGAAAcagcaTAGCAAGTTtAAATAAGGCTagtccgttatcaacttgaaaaagtggcaccgagtcggtgc.
How to cite: pCMV-BFP-U6-sgRNA was a gift from Bernhard Schmierer (Addgene plasmid # 196725 ; http://n2t.net/addgene:196725 ; RRID:Addgene_196725)
