[The description below was written by a language model from this plasmid's Addgene catalogue record and pLannotate feature annotations shown in this document.]
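Description:
pCMV-BFP-U6-sgRNA is a 4,584 nt empty-backbone plasmid for transient expression of a CRISPR single guide RNA in mammalian cells, built on a pCMV-type backbone. It is propagated in E. coli through a high-copy ColE1/pUC-type origin and selected with ampicillin via the β-lactamase gene and its native promoter. Short remnants of lac regulatory elements, a lacI fragment, a pBluescript multiple cloning site fragment, an SV40 promoter fragment and a bom fragment are also annotated. These appear to be leftovers from the backbone rather than functional parts of the design.

The payload consists of two expression units arranged in tandem. The human cytomegalovirus immediate early enhancer and promoter drive TagBFP, a rapidly maturing monomeric blue fluorescent protein. TagBFP is the only mammalian marker, so transfected cells are identified or enriched by fluorescence-activated sorting rather than by drug selection. Immediately downstream, the human U6 RNA polymerase III promoter sits upstream of a Streptococcus pyogenes Cas9 sgRNA scaffold. According to the record, this scaffold is the optimised "Chen" tracrRNA design, which probably explains why the annotation tool matches only part of it to the standard tracrRNA. The unannotated gap between the U6 promoter and the scaffold is presumably where a spacer is cloned, but the record does not describe the cloning site. A bovine growth hormone polyadenylation signal follows the scaffold, and it is the only poly(A) signal annotated downstream of the TagBFP coding sequence.

No guide sequence or Cas9 gene is present, so the nuclease must be supplied separately. The plasmid is suited to cloning a guide of choice and then sorting BFP-positive cells in genome-editing or related Cas9-based experiments.
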