Features (pLannotate 1.2.2; 16 found; start..end, strand, type, name):
      1..380     +  enhancer       CMV enhancer: human cytomegalovirus immediate early enhancer
    381..584     +  promoter       CMV promoter: human cytomegalovirus (CMV) immediate early promoter
    630..1328    +  CDS            TagBFP: TagBFP is a basic (constitutively fluorescent) blue fluorescent protein published in 2008, derived from Entacmaea quadricolor. It is reported to be a very rapidly-maturing monomer with very low acid sensitivity.
   1334..1574    +  promoter       U6 promoter: RNA polymerase III promoter for human U6 snRNA
   1735..1802    +  misc_RNA       tracrRNA (fragment): trans-activating CRISPR RNA for the Streptococcus pyogenes CRISPR/Cas9 system
   1894..2118    +  polyA_signal   bGH poly(A) signal: bovine growth hormone polyadenylation signal
   2122..2143    +  promoter       SV40 promoter (fragment): SV40 enhancer and early promoter
   2148..2164    +  misc_feature   MCS (fragment): pBluescript multiple cloning site
   2213..2229    -  protein_bind   lac operator: The lac repressor binds to the lac operator to inhibit transcription in E. coli. This inhibition can be relieved by adding lactose or isopropyl-β-D-thiogalactopyranoside (IPTG). lac repressor encoded by lacI
   2237..2267    -  promoter       lac promoter: promoter for the E. coli lac operon
   2282..2303    -  protein_bind   CAP binding site: CAP binding activates transcription in the presence of cAMP. E. coli catabolite activator protein
   2316..2408    -  CDS            lacI (fragment): lac repressor; lacI; The lac repressor binds to the lac operator to inhibit transcription in E. coli. This inhibition can be relieved by adding lactose or isopropyl-β-D-thiogalactopyranoside (IPTG).
   2591..3179    -  rep_origin     ori: high-copy-number ColE1/pMB1/pBR322/pUC origin of replication
   3350..4210    -  CDS            AmpR: β-lactamase; bla; confers resistance to ampicillin, carbenicillin, and related antibiotics
   4211..4315    -  promoter       AmpR promoter: bla
   4386..4430    -  misc_feature   bom (fragment): basis of mobility region from pBR322
>Addgene plasmid #196725 | pCMV-BFP-U6-sgRNA | addgene full sequence | sequence record 388067 | Addgene NGS Result
GACATTGATTATTGACTAGTTATTAATAGTAATCAATTACGGGGTCATTAGTTCATAGCCCATATATGGA
GTTCCGCGTTACATAACTTACGGTAAATGGCCCGCCTGGCTGACCGCCCAACGACCCCCGCCCATTGACG
TCAATAATGACGTATGTTCCCATAGTAACGCCAATAGGGACTTTCCATTGACGTCAATGGGTGGAGTATT
TACGGTAAACTGCCCACTTGGCAGTACATCAAGTGTATCATATGCCAAGTACGCCCCCTATTGACGTCAA
TGACGGTAAATGGCCCGCCTGGCATTATGCCCAGTACATGACCTTATGGGACTTTCCTACTTGGCAGTAC
ATCTACGTATTAGTCATCGCTATTACCATGGTGATGCGGTTTTGGCAGTACATCAATGGGCGTGGATAGC
GGTTTGACTCACGGGGATTTCCAAGTCTCCACCCCATTGACGTCAATGGGAGTTTGTTTTGGCACCAAAA
TCAACGGGACTTTCCAAAATGTCGTAACAACTCCGCCCCATTGACGCAAATGGGCGGTAGGCGTGTACGG
TGGGAGGTCTATATAAGCAGAGCTGGTTTAGTGAACCGTCAGATCCGCTAGAGATCCGCGGCCGCCACCA
TGAGCGAGCTGATTAAGGAGAACATGCACATGAAGCTCTACATGGAGGGCACCGTGGACAACCATCACTT
CAAGTGCACATCCGAGGGCGAAGGCAAGCCCTACGAGGGCACCCAGACCATGAGAATCAAGGTGGTCGAG
GGCGGCCCTCTCCCCTTCGCCTTCGACATCCTGGCTACTAGCTTCCTCTACGGCAGCAAGACCTTCATCA
ACCACACCCAGGGCATCCCCGACTTCTTCAAGCAGTCCTTCCCTGAGGGCTTCACATGGGAGAGAGTCAC
CACATACGAAGACGGGGGCGTGCTGACCGCTACCCAGGACACCAGCCTCCAGGACGGCTGCCTCATCTAC
AACGTCAAGATCAGAGGGGTGAACTTCACATCCAACGGCCCTGTGATGCAGAAGAAAACACTCGGCTGGG
AGGCCTTCACCGAAACGCTGTACCCCGCTGACGGCGGCCTGGAAGGCAGAAACGACATGGCCCTGAAGCT
CGTGGGCGGGAGCCATCTGATCGCAAACATCAAGACCACATATAGATCCAAGAAACCCGCTAAGAACCTC
AAGATGCCTGGCGTCTACTATGTGGACTACAGACTGGAAAGAATCAAGGAGGCCAACAACGAGACCTACG
TCGAGCAGCACGAGGTGGCAGTGGCCAGATACTGCGACCTCCCTAGCAAACTGGGGCACAAGCTTAATTA
AGAGAGGGCCTATTTCCCATGATTCCTTCATATTTGCATATACGATACAAGGCTGTTAGAGAGATAATTA
GAATTAATTTGACTGTAAACACAAAGATATTAGTACAAAATACGTGACGTAGAAAGTAATAATTTCTTGG
GTAGTTTGCAGTTTTAAAATTATGTTTTAAAATGGACTATCATATGCTTACCGTAACTTGAAAGTATTTC
GATTTCTTGGCTTTATATATCTTGTGGAAAGGACGAAACACCGGAGACGGTTGTAAATGAGCACACAAAA
TACACATGCTAAAATATTATATTCTATGACCTTTATAAAAATTAGAATTTGCAAACTTTTAATAAAAATG
AGCAAAATAAAAAAACGCTAGTTTTTGTACGTCTCTGTTTAAGAGCTATGCTGGAAACAGCATAGCAAGT
TTAAATAAGGCTAGTCCGTTATCAACTTGAAAAAGTGGCACCGAGTCGGTGCTTTTTTTGAATTCGAGCC
CAAGAAGAAGAGGAAAGTCTAACCGGTCATCATCACCATCACCATTGAGTTTAAACCCGCTGATCAGCCT
CGACTGTGCCTTCTAGTTGCCAGCCATCTGTTGTTTGCCCCTCCCCCGTGCCTTCCTTGACCCTGGAAGG
TGCCACTCCCACTGTCCTTTCCTAATAAAATGAGAAAATTGCATCGCATTGTCTGAGTAGGTGTCATTCT
ATTCTGGGGGGTGGGGTGGGGCAGGACAGCAAGGGGGAGGATTGGGAAGACAATAGCAGGCATGCTGGGG
ATGCGGTGGGCTCTATGGCTTCTGAGGCGGAAAGAACCAGCTGGGGCTCGATACCGTCGACCTCTAGCTA
GAGCTTGGCGTAATCATGGTCATAGCTGTTTCCTGTGTGAAATTGTTATCCGCTCACAATTCCACACAAC
ATACGAGCCGGAAGCATAAAGTGTAAAGCCTAGGGTGCCTAATGAGTGAGCTAACTCACATTAATTGCGT
TGCGCTCACTGCCCGCTTTCCAGTCGGGAAACCTGTCGTGCCAGCTGCATTAATGAATCGGCCAACGCGC
GGGGAGAGGCGGTTTGCGTATTGGGCGCTCTTCCGCTTCCTCGCTCACTGACTCGCTGCGCTCGGTCGTT
CGGCTGCGGCGAGCGGTATCAGCTCACTCAAAGGCGGTAATACGGTTATCCACAGAATCAGGGGATAACG
CAGGAAAGAACATGTGAGCAAAAGGCCAGCAAAAGGCCAGGAACCGTAAAAAGGCCGCGTTGCTGGCGTT
TTTCCATAGGCTCCGCCCCCCTGACGAGCATCACAAAAATCGACGCTCAAGTCAGAGGTGGCGAAACCCG
ACAGGACTATAAAGATACCAGGCGTTTCCCCCTGGAAGCTCCCTCGTGCGCTCTCCTGTTCCGACCCTGC
CGCTTACCGGATACCTGTCCGCCTTTCTCCCTTCGGGAAGCGTGGCGCTTTCTCATAGCTCACGCTGTAG
GTATCTCAGTTCGGTGTAGGTCGTTCGCTCCAAGCTGGGCTGTGTGCACGAACCCCCCGTTCAGCCCGAC
CGCTGCGCCTTATCCGGTAACTATCGTCTTGAGTCCAACCCGGTAAGACACGACTTATCGCCACTGGCAG
CAGCCACTGGTAACAGGATTAGCAGAGCGAGGTATGTAGGCGGTGCTACAGAGTTCTTGAAGTGGTGGCC
TAACTACGGCTACACTAGAAGAACAGTATTTGGTATCTGCGCTCTGCTGAAGCCAGTTACCTTCGGAAAA
AGAGTTGGTAGCTCTTGATCCGGCAAACAAACCACCGCTGGTAGCGGTGGTTTTTTTGTTTGCAAGCAGC
AGATTACGCGCAGAAAAAAAGGATCTCAAGAAGATCCTTTGATCTTTTCTACGGGGTCTGACACTCAGTG
GAACGAAAACTCACGTTAAGGGATTTTGGTCATGAGATTATCAAAAAGGATCTTCACCTAGATCCTTTTA
AATTAAAAATGAAGTTTTAAATCAATCTAAAGTATATATGAGTAAACTTGGTCTGACAGTTACCAATGCT
TAATCAGTGAGGCACCTATCTCAGCGATCTGTCTATTTCGTTCATCCATAGTTGCCTGACTCCCCGTCGT
GTAGATAACTACGATACGGGAGGGCTTACCATCTGGCCCCAGTGCTGCAATGATACCGCGAGACCCACGC
TCACCGGCTCCAGATTTATCAGCAATAAACCAGCCAGCCGGAAGGGCCGAGCGCAGAAGTGGTCCTGCAA
CTTTATCCGCCTCCATCCAGTCTATTAATTGTTGCCGGGAAGCTAGAGTAAGTAGTTCGCCAGTTAATAG
TTTGCGCAACGTTGTTGCCATTGCTACAGGCATCGTGGTGTCACGCTCGTCGTTTGGTATGGCTTCATTC
AGCTCCGGTTCCCAACGATCAAGGCGAGTTACATGATCCCCCATGTTGTGCAAAAAAGCGGTTAGCTCCT
TCGGTCCTCCGATCGTTGTCAGAAGTAAGTTGGCCGCAGTGTTATCACTCATGGTTATGGCAGCACTGCA
TAATTCTCTTACTGTCATGCCATCCGTAAGATGCTTTTCTGTGACTGGTGAGTACTCAACCAAGTCATTC
TGAGAATAGTGTATGCGGCGACCGAGTTGCTCTTGCCCGGCGTCAATACGGGATAATACCGCGCCACATA
GCAGAACTTTAAAAGTGCTCATCATTGGAAAACGTTCTTCGGGGCGAAAACTCTCAAGGATCTTACCGCT
GTTGAGATCCAGTTCGATGTAACCCACTCGTGCACCCAACTGATCTTCAGCATCTTTTACTTTCACCAGC
GTTTCTGGGTGAGCAAAAACAGGAAGGCAAAATGCCGCAAAAAAGGGAATAAGGGCGACACGGAAATGTT
GAATACTCATACTCTTCCTTTTTCAATATTATTGAAGCATTTATCAGGGTTATTGTCTCATGAGCGGATA
CATATTTGAATGTATTTAGAAAAATAAACAAATAGGGGTTCCGCGCACATTTCCCCGAAAAGTGCCACCT
GACGTCGACGGATCGGGAGATCGATCTCCCGATCCCCTAGGGTCTACTCTCAGTACAATCTGCTCTGATG
CCGCATAGTTAAGCCAGTATCTGCTCCCTGCTTGTGTGTTGGAGGTCGCTGAGTAGTGCGCGAGCAAAAT
TTAAGCTACAACAAGGCAAGGCTTGACCGACAATTGCATGAAGAATCTGCTTAGGGTTAGGCGTTTTGCG
CTGCTTCGCGATGTACGGGCCAGATATACGCGTT
